>Addgene plasmid #182943 | pAAV-Syn-Soma-jGCaMP8f | addgene full sequence | sequence record 358163 | Addgene NGS Result
CCAGCAACGCGGCCTTTTTACGGTTCCTGGCCTTTTGCTGGCCTTTTGCTCACATGTCCTGCAGGCAGCT
GCGCGCTCGCTCGCTCACTGAGGCCGCCCGGGCGTCGGGCGACCTTTGGTCGCCCGGCCTCAGTGAGCGA
GCGAGCGCGCAGAGAGGGAGTGGCCAACTCCATCACTAGGGGTTCCTGCGGCCGCACGCGTTCTAGAAAT
ATTAAGGTACGGGAGGTACTTGGAGCGGCCGCAATAAAATATCTTTATTTTCATTACATCTGTGTGTTGG
TTTTTTGTGTGAATCGATAGTACTAACATACGCTCTCCATCAAAACAAAACGAAACAAAACAAACTAGCA
AAATAGGCTGTCCCCAGTGCAAGTGCAGGTGCCAGAACATTTCTCTATTCTAGACTCGAGCTGCAGAGGG
CCCTGCGTATGAGTGCAAGTGGGTTTTAGGACCAGGATGAGGCGGGGTGGGGGTGCCTACCTGACGACCG
ACCCCGACCCACTGGACAAGCACCCAACCCCCATTCCCCAAATTGCGCATCCCCTATCAGAGAGGGGGAG
GGGAAACAGGATGCGGCGAGGCGCGTGCGCACTGCCAGCTTCAGCACCGCGGACAGTGCCTTCGCCCCCG
CCTGGCGGCGCGCGCCACCGCCGCCTCAGCACTGAAGGCGCGCTGACGTCACTCGCCGGTCCCCCGCAAA
CTCCCCTTCCCGGCCACCTTGGTCGCGTCCGCGCCGCCGCCGGCCCAGCCGGACCGCACCACGCGAGGCG
CGAGATAGGGGGGCACGGGCGCGACCATCTGCGCTGCGGCGCCGGCGACTCAGCGCTGCCTCAGTCTGCG
GTGGGCAGCGGAGGAGTCGTGTCGTGCCTGAGAGCGCAGTCGAATTCGCCACCATGCATCATCACCATCA
TCACACGCGTCGCAAGAAGACCTTCAAGGAGGTGGCCACCGCCGTGAAGATCATCGCCCGCCTGATGGGC
CTGAAGATCAACGTCTATATCAAGGCCGACAAGCAGAAGAACGGCATCAAGGCGAACTTCCACATCCGCC
ACAACATCGAGGACGGCGGCGTGCAGCTCGCCTACCACTACCAGCAGAACACCCCCATCGGCGACGGCCC
CGTGCTGCTGCCCGACAACCACTACCTGAGCGTGGAGTCCAAACTTTCGAAAGACCCCAACGAGAAGCGC
GATCACATGGTCCTGCTGGAGTTCGTGACCGCCGCCGGGATCACTCTCGGCATGGACGAGCTGTACAAGG
GCGGTACCGGAGGGAGCATGGTGAGCAAGGGCGAGGAGCTGTTCACCGGGGTGGTGCCCATCCTGGTCGA
GCTGGACGGCGACGTAAACGGCCACAAGTTCAGCGTGTCCGGCGAGGGTGAGGGCGATGCCACCTACGGC
AAGCTGACCCTGAAGTTCATCTGCACCACCGGCAAGCTGCCCGTGCCCTGGCCCACCCTCGTGACCACCC
TGACCTACGGCGTGCAGTGCTTCAGCCGCTACCCCGACCACATGAAGCAGCACGACTTCTTCAAGTCCGC
CATGCCCGAAGGCTACATCCAGGAGCGCACCATCTTCTTCAAGGACGACGGCAACTACAAGACCCGCGCC
GAGGTGAAGTTCGAGGGCGACACCCTGGTGAACCGCATCGAGCTGAAGGGCATCGACTTCAAGGAGGACG
GCAACATCCTGGGGCACAAGCTGGAGTACAACCTGCCGGACCAACTGACTGAAGAGCAGATCGCAGAATT
TAAAGAGGCTTTCTCCCTATTTGACAAGGACGGGGATGGGACAATAACAACCAAGGAGCTGGGGACGGTG
ATGCGGTCTCTCGGACTGAACCCCACAGAAGCAGAGCTGCAGGACATGATCAATGAAGTAGATGCCGACG
GTGACGGCACAATCGACTTCCCTGAGTTCCTGACAATGATGGCAAGAAAAATGAAATACAGGGACACGGA
AGAAGAAATTAGAGAAGCGTTCGGTGTGTTTGATAAGGATGGCAATGGCTACATCAGTGCAGCAGAGCTT
CGCCACGTGATGACAAACCTTGGAGAGAAGTTAACAGATGAAGAGGTTGATGAAATGATCAGGGAAGCAG
ACATCGATGGGGATGGTCAGGTAAACTACGAAGAGTTTGTACAAATGATGACAGCGAAGGAGCTCGGGGG
CAGCGGTGGGTCTGGAGGGACTGGGGGTAGCGGTGGTAGCGGTGGGACAGGGGGAAGCGGCGGTAGCGGT
GGGACACTGGAAATCGAGGCCGCTTTCCTGGAGCAGGAGAACACCGCCCTGGAGACAGAGGTGGCTGAGC
TGGAGCAGGAGGTGCAGCGGCTGGAGAACATCGTGTCTCAGTACGAGACCAGATACGGACCACTGGGATC
CCTGGAGATCCGGGCCGCTTTTCTGAGGAGACGGAACACCGCCCTGAGGACAAGGGTGGCTGAGCTGAGG
CAGAGAGTGCAGCGGCTGCGCAACATCGTGAGCCAGTACGAGACACGCTACGGACCTCTGTAAAAGCTTA
TCGATAATCAACCTCTGGATTACAAAATTTGTGAAAGATTGACTGGTATTCTTAACTATGTTGCTCCTTT
TACGCTATGTGGATACGCTGCTTTAATGCCTTTGTATCATGCTATTGCTTCCCGTATGGCTTTCATTTTC
TCCTCCTTGTATAAATCCTGGTTGCTGTCTCTTTATGAGGAGTTGTGGCCCGTTGTCAGGCAACGTGGCG
TGGTGTGCACTGTGTTTGCTGACGCAACCCCCACTGGTTGGGGCATTGCCACCACCTGTCAGCTCCTTTC
CGGGACTTTCGCTTTCCCCCTCCCTATTGCCACGGCGGAACTCATCGCCGCCTGCCTTGCCCGCTGCTGG
ACAGGGGCTCGGCTGTTGGGCACTGACAATTCCGTGGTGTTGTCGGGGAAATCATCGTCCTTTCCTTGGC
TGCTCGCCTGTGTTGCCACCTGGATTCTGCGCGGGACGCCCTTCTGCTACGTCCCTTCGGCCCTCAATCC
AGCGGACCTTCCTTCCCGCGGCCTGCTGCCGGCTCTGCGGCCTCTTCCGCGTCTTCGCCTTCGCCCTCAG
ACGAGTCGGATCTCCCTTTGGGCCGCCTCCCCGCATCGATACCGTCGACTAGAGCTCGCTGATCAGCCTC
GACTGTGCCTTCTAGTTGCCAGCCATCTGTTGTTTGCCCCTCCCCCGTGCCTTCCTTGACCCTGGAAGGT
GCCACTCCCACTGTCCTTTCCTAATAAAATGAGGAAATTGCATCGCATTGTCTGAGTAGGTGTCATTCTA
TTCTGGGGGGTGGGGTGGGGCAGGACAGCAAGGGGGAGGATTGGGAAGACAATAGCAGGCATGCTGGGGA
GAGATCTGAGGAACCCCTAGTGATGGAGTTGGCCACTCCCTCTCTGCGCGCTCGCTCGCTCACTGAGGCC
GGGCGACCAAAGGTCGCCCGACGCCCGGGCTTTGCCCGGGCGGCCTCAGTGAGCGAGCGAGCGCGCAGAG
AGGGRGKGGCCCCCCCCCCCCCCCCCCCCCTGCAGCCTGGCGTAATAGCGAAGAGGCCCGCACCGATCGC
CCTTCCCAACAGTTGCGCAGCCTGAATGGCGAATGG
[124 nt withheld, positions 3607-3730]
C
[91 nt withheld, positions 3732-3822]
A
[49 nt withheld, positions 3824-3872]
CCTTTGACGTTGGAGTCCACGTTCTTT
[37 nt withheld, positions 3900-3936]
ACCCTATCTCGGTCTATTCTTTTGATTTATAAGGGATTTTGCCGATTTCGGCCTATTGGTTAAAAAATGA
GCTGATTTAACAAAAATTTAACGCGAATTTTAACAAAATATTAACGCTTACAATTTCCTGATGCGGTATT
TTCTCCTTACGCATCTGTGCGGTATTTCACACCGCATATGGTGCACTCTCAGTACAATCTGCTCTGATGC
CGCATAGTTAAGCCAGCCCCGACACCCGCCAACACCCGCTGACGCGCCCTGACGGGCTTGTCTGCTCCCG
GCATCCGCTTACAGACAAGCTGTGACCGTCTCCGGGAGCTGCATGTGTCAGAGGTTTTCACCGTCATCAC
CGAAACGCGCGAGACGAAAGGGCCTCGTGATACGCCTATTTTTATAGGTTAATGTCATGATAATAATGGT
TTCTTAGACGTCAGGTGGCACTTTTCGGGGAAATGTGCGCGGAACCCCTATTTGTTTATTTTTCTAAATA
CATTCAAATATGTATCCGCTCATGAGACAATAACCCTGATAAATGCTTCAATAATATTGAAAAAGGAAGA
GTATGAGTATTCAACATTTCCGTGTCGCCCTTATTCCCTTTTTTGCGGCATTTTGCCTTCCTGTTTTTGC
TCACCCAGAAACGCTGGTGAAAGTAAAAGATGCTGAAGATCAGTTGGGTGCACGAGTGGGTTACATCGAA
CTGGATCTCAACAGCGGTAAGATCCTTGAGAGTTTTCGCCCCGAAGAACGTTTTCCAATGATGAGCACTT
TTAAAGTTCTGCTATGTGGCGCGGTATTATCCCGTATTGACGCCGGGCAAGAGCAACTCGGTCGCCGCAT
ACACTATTCTCAGAATGACTTGGTTGAGTACTCACCAGTCACAGAAAAGCATCTTACGGATGGCATGACA
GTAAGAGAATTATGCAGTGCTGCCATAACCATGAGTGATAACACTGCGGCCAACTTACTTCTGACAACGA
TCGGAGGACCGAAGGAGCTAACCGCTTTTTTGCACAACATGGGGGATCATGTAACTCGCCTTGATCGTTG
GGAACCGGAGCTGAATGAAGCCATACCAAACGACGAGCGTGACACCACGATGCCTGTAGCAATGGCAACA
ACGTTGCGCAAACTATTAACTGGCGAACTACTTACTCTAGCTTCCCGGCAACAATTAATAGACTGGATGG
AGGCGGATAAAGTTGCAGGACCACTTCTGCGCTCGGCCCTTCCGGCTGGCTGGTTTATTGCTGATAAATC
TGGAGCCGGTGAGCGTGGGTCTCGCGGTATCATTGCAGCACTGGGGCCAGATGGTAAGCCCTCCCGTATC
GTAGTTATCTACACGACGGGGAGTCAGGCAACTATGGATGAACGAAATAGACAGATCGCTGAGATAGGTG
CCTCACTGATTAAGCATTGGTAACTGTCAGACCAAGTTTACTCATATATACTTTAGATTGATTTAAAACT
TCATTTTTAATTTAAAAGGATCTAGGTGAAGATCCTTTTTGATAATCTCATGACCAAAATCCCTTAACGT
GAGTTTTCGTTCCACTGAGCGTCAGACCCCGTAGAAAAGATCAAAGGATCTTCTTGAGATCCTTTTTTTC
TGCGCGTAATCTGCTGCTTGCAAACAAAAAAACCACCGCTACCAGCGGTGGTTTGTTTGCCGGATCAAGA
GCTACCAACTCTTTTTCCGAAGGTAACTGGCTTCAGCAGAGCGCAGATACCAAATACTGTTCTTCTAGTG
TAGCCGTAGTTAGGCCACCACTTCAAGAACTCTGTAGCACCGCCTACATACCTCGCTCTGCTAATCCTGT
TACCAGTGGCTGCTGCCAGTGGCGATAAGTCGTGTCTTACCGGGTTGGACTCAAGACGATAGTTACCGGA
TAAGGCGCAGCGGTCGGGCTGAACGGGGGGTTCGTGCACACAGCCCAGCTTGGAGCGAACGACCTACACC
GAACTGAGATACCTACAGCGTGAGCTATGAGAAAGCGCCACGCTTCCCGAAGGGAGAAAGGCGGACAGGT
ATCCGGTAAGCGGCAGGGTCGGAACAGGAGAGCGCACGAGGGAGCTTCCAGGGGGAAACGCCTGGTATCT
TTATAGTCCTGTCGGGTTTCGCCACCTCTGACTTGAGCGTCGATTTTTGTGATGCTCGTCAGGGGGGCGG
AGCCTATGGAAAAACG
Features (pLannotate 1.2.2; 17 found; start..end, strand, type, name):
     69..96      +  repeat_region  AAV2 ITR (fragment): inverted terminal repeat of adeno-associated virus serotype 2 inverted
    125..152     +  repeat_region  AAV2 ITR (fragment): inverted terminal repeat of adeno-associated virus serotype 2 inverted
    243..291     +  polyA_signal   poly(A) signal: synthetic polyadenylation signal
    305..396     +  misc_feature   pause site: RNA polymerase II transcriptional pause signal from the human α2 globin gene
    432..879     +  promoter       hSyn promoter: human synapsin I promoter; confers neuron-specific expression (Kügler et al., 2003)
    990..2159    +  CDS            GCaMP6s (fragment): improved fluorescent protein-based calcium sensor (Chen et al., 2013)
   2526..3114    +  misc_feature   WPRE: woodchuck hepatitis virus posttranscriptional regulatory element
   3153..3360    +  polyA_signal   bGH poly(A) signal: bovine growth hormone polyadenylation signal
   3369..3498    +  repeat_region  AAV2 ITR (fragment): inverted terminal repeat of adeno-associated virus serotype 2 inverted
   3509..3530    -  promoter       chicken β-actin promoter (fragment): contains a 21-bp deletion relative to the standard chicken β-actin promoter
   3537..3603    +  CDS            lacZα (fragment): LacZα fragment of β-galactosidase; lacZ fragment
   3607..4035    +  rep_origin     f1 ori (sequence partly withheld): f1 bacteriophage origin of replication; arrow indicates direction of (+) strand synthesis
   4063..4162    -  misc_feature   bom (fragment): basis of mobility region from pBR322
   4264..4299    -  CDS            rop (fragment): Rop protein, which maintains plasmids at low copy number; rop
   4394..4498    +  promoter       AmpR promoter: bla
   4499..5359    +  CDS            AmpR: β-lactamase; bla; confers resistance to ampicillin, carbenicillin, and related antibiotics
   5530..6118    +  rep_origin     ori: high-copy-number ColE1/pMB1/pBR322/pUC origin of replication
