[The description below was written by a language model from this plasmid's Addgene catalogue record and pLannotate feature annotations shown in this document.]
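Description:
pAAV-Syn-Soma-jGCaMP8f is an adeno-associated virus transfer plasmid built on a pAAV backbone. It is designed for packaging a neuron-specific, cell-body-targeted calcium indicator into recombinant AAV. In bacteria it replicates from a high-copy ColE1/pUC-type origin and is selected with ampicillin through the β-lactamase gene and its native promoter. An f1 phage origin is also present. Short annotated remnants of lacZα, bom, rop and a chicken β-actin promoter fragment appear to be backbone leftovers rather than functional parts. The 6.1 kb sequence carries AAV2 inverted terminal repeats flanking the expression cassette. The upstream ITR is detected only as short fragments, which is common for these repeat-rich, recombination-prone elements.

Between the ITRs, a synthetic poly(A) signal and an RNA polymerase II pause site sit upstream of the promoter, an arrangement generally used to block read-through transcription from the ITR region. The human synapsin I promoter then drives the synthetic Soma-jGCaMP8f open reading frame and restricts expression to neurons. The annotation tool labels the coding region as a GCaMP6s fragment, which reflects sequence similarity among GCaMP-family sensors; the catalogue identifies it as jGCaMP8f, a fast variant. The several hundred unannotated bases after this match may hold the soma-targeting sequence, but the record does not name that motif or give its position. A WPRE enhances transcript stability and expression, and a bovine growth hormone poly(A) signal terminates the message.

Confining the sensor to the cell body reduces contaminating neuropil fluorescence. The construct therefore suits population calcium imaging in densely labelled neural tissue after viral delivery.
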