Addgene plasmid #182943: pAAV-Syn-Soma-jGCaMP8f
Purpose: Cell body-targeted jGCaMP8f, under synapsin promoter.
Depositing lab: Edward Boyden. Depositing organization: Massachusetts Institute of Technology. Publication: Precision Calcium Imaging of Dense Neural Populations via a Cell-Body-Targeted Calcium Indicator. Shemesh OA, Linghu C, Piatkevich KD, Goodwin D, Celiker OT, Gritton HJ, Romano MF, Gao R, Yu CJ, Tseng HA, Bensussen S, Narayan S, Yang CT, Freifeld L, Siciliano CA, Gupta I, Wang J, Pak N, Yoon YG, Ullmann JFP, Guner-Ataman B, Noamany H, Sheinkopf ZR, Park WM, Asano S, Keating AE, Trimmer JS, Reimer J, Tolias AS, Bear MF, Tye KM, Han X, Ahrens MB, Boyden ES. Neuron. 2020 Jun 26. pii: S0896-6273(20)30398-6. doi: 10.1016/j.neuron.2020.05.029. PubMed 32592656.
Backbone
  Vector backbone: pAAV
  Vector type: AAV
Growth in bacteria
  Bacterial resistance: Ampicillin, 100 μg/mL
  Growth temperature: 37°C
  Growth strain: NEB Stable
  Copy number: High Copy
Gene/Insert
  Gene/Insert name: Soma-jGCaMP8f
  Species: Synthetic
  Cloning method: Gibson Cloning
Terms and licenses: Academic/Nonprofit Terms; Industry Terms: Not Available to Industry
How to cite: pAAV-Syn-Soma-jGCaMP8f was a gift from Edward Boyden (Addgene plasmid # 182943 ; http://n2t.net/addgene:182943 ; RRID:Addgene_182943)
